Addgene plasmid #223855: pD(P+T)_T7N
Purpose: 4G-cloning donor for bacterial promoter and terminator, N-terminal tag added
Depositing lab: Stephan Gruber. Depositing organization: Universite de Lausanne (UNIL). Publication: 4G cloning: rapid gene assembly for expression of multisubunit protein complexes in diverse hosts. Taschner M, Dickinson JB, Roisne-Hamelin F, Gruber S. Life Sci Alliance. 2024 Dec 2;8(1):e202402899. doi: 10.26508/lsa.202402899. Print 2025 Jan. PubMed 39622624.
Backbone
  Vector backbone: pD
  Vector type: Golden-Gate Donor
Growth in bacteria
  Bacterial resistance: Chloramphenicol, 25 μg/mL
  Growth temperature: 37°C
  Growth strain: Pir1 ; strain contains pir-116 mutation for plasmid maintenance at high copy
  Copy number: High Copy
Gene/Insert
  Gene/Insert name: T7 promoter and terminator
  Species: Synthetic
  Cloning method: Gibson Cloning
Terms and licenses: Academic/Nonprofit Terms; Industry Terms: Not Available to Industry
Depositor comments: Please visit https://doi.org/10.1101/2024.06.17.599261 for bioRxiv preprint.
How to cite: pD(P+T)_T7N was a gift from Stephan Gruber (Addgene plasmid # 223855 ; http://n2t.net/addgene:223855 ; RRID:Addgene_223855)
