[The description below was written by a language model from this plasmid's Addgene catalogue record and pLannotate feature annotations shown in this document.]
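Description:
pD(P+T)_T7N is a small (about 2 kb) Golden Gate donor plasmid from the 4G-cloning system, a toolkit for rapid assembly of genes into expression constructs for multisubunit protein complexes in different hosts. It is built on the pD backbone and supplies the bacterial promoter and terminator module used in these assemblies. The name and stated purpose indicate the variant intended for constructs in which an N-terminal tag is added, although the record does not say which tag. Replication depends on the R6K γ origin, which functions only when the π initiator protein is provided in trans. The plasmid is therefore maintained in pir-expressing E. coli, and the pir-116 allele gives high copy number. This conditional origin prevents the donor from persisting in ordinary cloning strains after an assembly reaction. Selection is by chloramphenicol, through a cat gene driven by its native promoter.

The synthetic payload is a compact T7 expression framework. It consists of a T7 promoter followed directly by a lac operator, which places transcription under lac repressor control with IPTG induction. Next come the efficient ribosome binding site from phage T7 gene 10 and, a short distance downstream, the T7 terminator. The narrow gap between the RBS and the terminator fits a design in which coding sequences are placed between these elements during assembly, but the type IIS sites and overhangs are not annotated. A loxP site lies upstream of the promoter, presumably to allow Cre-mediated fusion of assembled plasmids, though the record does not state its role. The short annotated fragments of a T7 gene 10B-derived solubility tag and of Tn5 transposase are partial matches and are probably residual or incidental sequence rather than functional parts.
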