Features (pLannotate 1.2.2; 10 found; start..end, strand, type, name):
     31..80      +  CDS            SET1 (fragment): solubility-enhancement tag derived from T7 phage gene 10B
    174..276     +  promoter       cat promoter: promoter of the E. coli cat gene encoding chloramphenicol acetyltransferase
    277..933     +  CDS            cat: CAT_ECOLX - Experimental evidence at protein level: Swiss-Prot protein existence level 1. This enzyme is an effector of chloramphenicol resistance in bacteria. From Escherichia coli. This protein is used as a marker in many commonly used cloning vectors, such as pACYC184.
   1209..1322    -  CDS            tnpA (fragment): TN5P_ECOLX - Also known as tnp. Experimental evidence at protein level: Swiss-Prot protein existence level 1. Mediates transposition of transposon Tn5 by a 'cut and paste' mechanism. First, the monomeric transposase binds the 19 bp inverted DNA repeats flanking the transposon. Then, dimerization of the DNA- bound transposase creates a synaptic DNA complex. After nicking of the first DNA strand, excision of the transposon proceeds through a series of intermediates. The transposase then mediates the insertion of the transposon at a new site by strand transfer. The activity of the wild- type tran
   1331..1687    -  rep_origin     R6K γ ori: γ replication origin from E. coli plasmid R6K; requires the R6K initiator protein pi for replication
   1740..1773    +  protein_bind   loxP: Cre-mediated recombination occurs in the 8-bp core sequence (GCATACAT). Cre recombinase
   1840..1858    +  promoter       T7 promoter: promoter for bacteriophage T7 RNA polymerase
   1859..1883    +  protein_bind   lac operator: The lac repressor binds to the lac operator to inhibit transcription in E. coli. This inhibition can be relieved by adding lactose or isopropyl-β-D-thiogalactopyranoside (IPTG). lac repressor encoded by lacI
   1898..1920    +  RBS            RBS: efficient ribosome binding site from bacteriophage T7 gene 10 (Olins and Rangwala, 1989)
   1964..2011    +  terminator     T7 terminator: transcription terminator for bacteriophage T7 RNA polymerase
>Addgene plasmid #223855 | pD(P+T)_T7N | addgene full sequence | sequence record 445950 | Addgene NGS Result
GAGACCCACTGCTTGAGCCTAGAAGATCCGGCTGCTAACAAAGCCCGAAAGGAAGCTGAGTTGGCTGCTG
TCACCGCTGAGCAATAACTATCATAACCCCTAGGTGCCATTTCATTACCTCTTTCTCCGCACCCGACATA
GATCTGGGCCAACTTTTGGCGAAAATGAGACGTTGATCGGCACGTAAGAGGGTCCAACTTTCACCATAAT
GAAATAAGATCACTACCGGGCGTATTTTTTGAGTTATCGAGATTTTCAGGAGCTAAGGAAGCTAAAATGG
AGAAAAAAATCACTGGATATACCACCGTTGATATATCCCAATGGCATCGTAAAGAACATTTTGAGGCATT
TCAGTCAGTTGCTCAATGTACCTATAACCAGACCGTTCAGCTGGATATTACGGCCTTTTTAAAGACCGTA
AAGAAAAATAAGCACAAGTTTTATCCGGCCTTTATTCACATTCTTGCCCGCCTGATGAATGCTCATCCGG
AATTCCGTATGGCAATGAAAGACGGTGAGCTGGTGATATGGGATAGTGTTCACCCTTGTTACACCGTTTT
CCATGAGCAAACTGAAACGTTTTCATCGCTCTGGAGTGAATACCACGACGATTTCCGGCAGTTTCTACAC
ATATATTCGCAAGATGTGGCGTGTTACGGTGAAAACCTGGCCTATTTCCCTAAAGGGTTTATTGAGAATA
TGTTTTTCGTCTCAGCCAATCCCTGGGTGAGTTTCACCAGTTTTGATTTAAACGTGGCCAATATGGACAA
CTTCTTCGCCCCCGTTTTCACCATGGGCAAATATTATACGCAAGGCGACAAGGTGCTGATGCCGCTGGCG
ATTCAGGTTCATCATGCCGTTTGTGATGGCTTCCATGTCGGCAGAATGCTTAATGAATTACAACAGTACT
GCGATGAGTGGCAGGGTGGGGCGTAATTTTTTTAAGGCAGTTATTGGTGCCCTTAAACGCCTGGTTGCTA
CGCCTGAATAAGTGATAATAAGCGGATGAATGGCAGAAATTCGAAAGCAAATTCGACCCGGTCGTCGGTT
CAGGGCAGGGTCGTTAAATAGCCGCTTATGTCTATTGCTGGTTTACCGGTTTATTGACTACCGGAAGCAG
TGTGACCGTGTGCTTCTCAAATGCCTGAGGCCAGTTTGCTCAGGCTCTCCCCGTGGAGGTAATAATTGAC
GATATGATCATTTATTCTGCCTCCCAGCTGACATTCATCCGGGGTCAGCACCGTTTCTGCGGACTGGCTT
TCTACGTGTTCCGCTTCCTTTAGCAGCCCTTGCGCCCTGAGTGCTTGCGGCAGCGTGAAGCTAATTCCCA
TGTCAGCCGTTAAGTGTTCCTGTGTCACTCAAAATTGCTTTGAGAGGCTCTAAGGGCTTCTCAGTGCGTT
ACATCCCTGGCTTGTTGTCCACAACCGTTAAACCTTAAAAGCTTTAAAAGCCTTATATATTCTTTTTTTT
CTTATAAAACTTAAAACCTTAGAGGCTATTTAAGTTGCTGATTTATATTAATTTTATTGTTCAAACATGA
GAGCTTAGTACGTGAAACATGAGAGCTTAGTACGTTAGCCATGAGAGCTTAGTACGTTAGCCATGAGGGT
TTAGTTCGTTAAACATGAGAGCTTAGTACGTTAAACATGAGAGCTTAGTACGTGAAACATGAGAGCTTAG
TACGTACTATCAACAGGTTGAACTGCTGATCAACAGATCCTCTACGCGGCCGCGGTACCATAACTTCGTA
TAGCATACATTATACGAAGTTATCTGCCAGGCACATGGGTTTTACTAGTATCGATTCGCGACCTACTCCG
GAATATTAGGTCTCAGCGATAATACGACTCACTATAGGGGAATTGTGAGCGGATAACAATTCCCCTCTAG
AAATAATTTTGTTTAACTTTAAGAAGGAGATATAACCATGGCGAGAGACCACGTGCAACTGGTCTCCGGA
TAACTAGCATAACCCCTTGGGGCCTCTAAACGGGTCTTGAGGGGTTTTTTGGTACGG
